>Addgene plasmid #194513 | pGTag NGFR EGFP cLAP -2 | addgene full sequence | sequence record 384110 | Addgene NGS Result
CGACGTTGTAAAACGACGGCCAGTGAGCGCGCGTAATACGACTCACTATAGGGCGAATTGGAGCTACCCG
CATTACCCTGTTATCCCTAAGATCCGACTATTTCCCATGATTCCTTCATATTTGCATATACGATACAAGG
CTGTTAGAGAGATAATTAGAATTAATTTGACTGTAAACACAAAGATATTAGTACAAAATACGTGACGTAG
AAAGTAATAATTTCTTGGGTAGTTTGCAGTTTTAAAATTATGTTTTAAAATGGACTATCATATGCTTACC
GTAACTTGAAAGTATTTCGATTTCTTGGCTTTATATATCTTGTGGAAAGGACGAAACACCGGTATGTCGG
GAACCTCTCCGTTTTAGAGCTAGAAATAGCAAGTTAAAATAAGGCTAGTCCGTTATCAACTTGAAAAAGT
GGCACCGAGTCGGTGCTTTTTTGAATTCAGATCTTACATTTCAGGACATCTAGCTTATCGATACCGTCGA
CTACCCTGGAGAGGTTCCCGACATACCTACTGACCGACGACCTGCCCAGGGCCTCGGACTATAAGGACGA
CGACGACAAGGGCGGAGGCGGAGGGGAGAACCTGTACTTTCAGGGAAGCGGAGGAGGAGGCAAAGAAACA
GCTGCTGCTAAATTCGAGCGGCAGCACATGGACAGCTCTGGCCCCTCTGGCAGCGCCGCCAAGTTCAGCA
GCCTGGAAGTGCTGTTCCAGGGCCCCCTGAGCAGCAGCGGCCCCAGCGGCAGCATGGTGTCCAAGGGCGA
GGAACTGTTCACCGGCGTGGTGCCCATCCTGGTGGAGCTGGACGGCGACGTGAACGGCCACAAGTTCAGC
GTGTCCGGCGAGGGCGAAGGCGACGCCACCTACGGCAAGCTGACCCTGAAGTTCATCTGCACCACCGGCA
AGCTGCCCGTGCCCTGGCCCACCCTGGTGACCACCCTGACCTACGGCGTGCAGTGCTTCAGCAGATACCC
CGACCACATGAAGCAGCACGATTTCTTCAAGAGCGCCATGCCCGAGGGCTACGTCCAGGAGCGCACCATC
TTTTTCAAGGACGACGGCAACTACAAGACCAGGGCCGAGGTGAAGTTCGAGGGCGACACACTGGTGAACA
GGATCGAGCTGAAGGGCATCGACTTCAAAGAGGACGGCAACATCCTGGGCCACAAGCTGGAATACAACTA
CAACAGCCACAACGTGTACATTATGGCCGACAAGCAGAAGAACGGCATCAAGGTCAACTTCAAGATCCGG
CACAACATCGAGGACGGCAGCGTGCAGCTGGCCGACCACTACCAGCAGAACACCCCCATCGGCGACGGCC
CCGTGCTGCTGCCCGACAACCACTACCTGAGCACCCAGAGCGCTCTCAGCAAGGACCCCAACGAGAAGCG
GGACCACATGGTGCTGAAAGAATTTGTGACAGCCGCCGGAATCACCCTGGGCATGGACGAGCTGTACAAG
CGCGGAGCCACGAACTTCTCTCTGTTAAAGCAAGCAGGAGATGTTGAAGAAAACCCCGGGCCCATGGGGG
CAGGTGCCACCGGCCGCGCCATGGACGGGCCGCGCCTGCTGCTGTTGCTGCTTCTGGGGGTGTCCCTTGG
AGGTGCCAAGGAGGCATGCCCCACAGGCCTGTACACACACAGCGGTGAGTGCTGCAAAGCCTGCAACCTG
GGCGAGGGTGTGGCCCAGCCTTGTGGAGCCAACCAGACCGTGTGTGAGCCCTGCCTGGACAGCGTGACGT
TCTCCGACGTGGTGAGCGCGACCGAGCCGTGCAAGCCGTGCACCGAGTGCGTGGGGCTCCAGAGCATGTC
GGCGCCGTGCGTGGAGGCCGACGACGCCGTGTGCCGCTGCGCCTACGGCTACTACCAGGATGAGACGACT
GGGCGCTGCGAGGCGTGCCGCGTGTGCGAGGCGGGCTCGGGCCTCGTGTTCTCCTGCCAGGACAAGCAGA
ACACCGTGTGCGAGGAGTGCCCCGACGGCACGTATTCCGACGAGGCCAACCACGTGGACCCGTGCCTGCC
CTGCACCGTGTGCGAGGACACCGAGCGCCAGCTCCGCGAGTGCACACGCTGGGCCGACGCCGAGTGCGAG
GAGATCCCTGGCCGTTGGATTACACGGTCCACACCCCCAGAGGGCTCGGACAGCACAGCCCCCAGCACCC
AGGAGCCTGAGGCACCTCCAGAACAAGACCTCATAGCCAGCACGGTGGCAGGTGTGGTGACCACAGTGAT
GGGCAGCTCCCAGCCCGTGGTGACCCGAGGCACCACCGACAACCTCATCCCTGTCTATTGCTCCATCCTG
GCTGCTGTGGTTGTGGGCCTTGTGGCCTACATAGCCTTCAAGAGGTGGAACAGGGGGATCCTCTGACCCC
TGGAGAGGTTCCCGACATACCAGATGTCTCGAGGGGGGGCCCGGTACCCAGCTTTTGTTCCCTTTAGTGA
GGGTTAATTGCGCGCTTGGCGTAATCATGGTCATAGCTGTTTCCTGTGTGAAATTGTTATCCGCTCACAA
TTCCACACAACATACGAGCCGGAAGCATAAAGTGTAAAGCCTGGGGTGCCTAATGAGTGAGCTAACTCAC
ATTAATTGCGTTGCGCTCACTGCCCGCTTTCCAGTCGGGAAACCTGTCGTGCCAGCTGCATTAATGAATC
GGCCAACGCGCGGGGAGAGGCGGTTTGCGTATTGGGCGCTCTTCCGCTTCCTCGCTCACTGACTCGCTGC
GCTCGGTCGTTCGGCTGCGGCGAGCGGTATCAGCTCACTCAAAGGCGGTAATACGGTTATCCACAGAATC
AGGGGATAACGCAGGAAAGAACATGTGAGCAAAAGGCCAGCAAAAGGCCAGGAACCGTAAAAAGGCCGCG
TTGCTGGCGTTTTTCCATAGGCTCCGCCCCCCTGACGAGCATCACAAAAATCGACGCTCAAGTCAGAGGT
GGCGAAACCCGACAGGACTATAAAGATACCAGGCGTTTCCCCCTGGAAGCTCCCTCGTGCGCTCTCCTGT
TCCGACCCTGCCGCTTACCGGATACCTGTCCGCCTTTCTCCCTTCGGGAAGCGTGGCGCTTTCTCATAGC
TCACGCTGTAGGTATCTCAGTTCGGTGTAGGTCGTTCGCTCCAAGCTGGGCTGTGTGCACGAACCCCCCG
TTCAGCCCGACCGCTGCGCCTTATCCGGTAACTATCGTCTTGAGTCCAACCCGGTAAGACACGACTTATC
GCCACTGGCAGCAGCCACTGGTAACAGGATTAGCAGAGCGAGGTATGTAGGCGGTGCTACAGAGTTCTTG
AAGTGGTGGCCTAACTACGGCTACACTAGAAGAACAGTATTTGGTATCTGCGCTCTGCTGAAGCCAGTTA
CCTTCGGAAAAAGAGTTGGTAGCTCTTGATCCGGCAAACAAACCACCGCTGGTAGCGGTGGTTTTTTTGT
TTGCAAGCAGCAGATTACGCGCAGAAAAAAAGGATCTCAAGAAGATCCTTTGATCTTTTCTACGGGGTCT
GACGCTCAGTGGAACGAAAACTCACGTTAAGGGATTTTGGTCATGAGATTATCAAAAAGGATCTTCACCT
AGATCCTTTTAAATTAAAAATGAAGTTTTAAATCAATCTAAAGTATATATGAGTAAACTTGGTCTGACAG
TTACCAATGCTTAATCAGTGAGGCACCTATCTCAGCGATCTGTCTATTTCGTTCATCCATAGTTGCCTGA
CTCCCCGTCGTGTAGATAACTACGATACGGGAGGGCTTACCATCTGGCCCCAGTGCTGCAATGATACCGC
GAGACCCACGCTCACCGGCTCCAGATTTATCAGCAATAAACCAGCCAGCCGGAAGGGCCGAGCGCAGAAG
TGGTCCTGCAACTTTATCCGCCTCCATCCAGTCTATTAATTGTTGCCGGGAAGCTAGAGTAAGTAGTTCG
CCAGTTAATAGTTTGCGCAACGTTGTTGCCATTGCTACAGGCATCGTGGTGTCACGCTCGTCGTTTGGTA
TGGCTTCATTCAGCTCCGGTTCCCAACGATCAAGGCGAGTTACATGATCCCCCATGTTGTGCAAAAAAGC
GGTTAGCTCCTTCGGTCCTCCGATCGTTGTCAGAAGTAAGTTGGCCGCAGTGTTATCACTCATGGTTATG
GCAGCACTGCATAATTCTCTTACTGTCATGCCATCCGTAAGATGCTTTTCTGTGACTGGTGAGTACTCAA
CCAAGTCATTCTGAGAATAGTGTATGCGGCGACCGAGTTGCTCTTGCCCGGCGTCAATACGGGATAATAC
CGCGCCACATAGCAGAACTTTAAAAGTGCTCATCATTGGAAAACGTTCTTCGGGGCGAAAACTCTCAAGG
ATCTTACCGCTGTTGAGATCCAGTTCGATGTAACCCACTCGTGCACCCAACTGATCTTCAGCATCTTTTA
CTTTCACCAGCGTTTCTGGGTGAGCAAAAACAGGAAGGCAAAATGCCGCAAAAAAGGGAATAAGGGCGAC
ACGGAAATGTTGAATACTCATACTCTTCCTTTTTCAATATTATTGAAGCATTTATCAGGGTTATTGTCTC
ATGAGCGGATACATATTTGAATGTATTTAGAAAAATAAACAAATAGGGGTTCCGCGCACATTTCCCCGAA
AAGTGCCACCTG
[124 nt withheld, positions 4633-4756]
C
[91 nt withheld, positions 4758-4848]
A
[49 nt withheld, positions 4850-4898]
CCTTTGACGTTGGAGTCCACGTTCTTT
[37 nt withheld, positions 4926-4962]
ACCCTATCTCGGTCTATTCTTTTGATTTATAAGGGATTTTGCCGATTTCGGCCTATTGGTTAAAAAATGA
GCTGATTTAACAAAAATTTAACGCGAATTTTAACAAAATATTAACGCTTACAATTTCCATTCGCCATTCA
GGCTGCGCAACTGTTGGGAAGGGCGATCGGTGCGGGCCTCTTCGCTATTACGCCAGCTGGCGAAAGGGGG
ATGTGCTGCAAGGCGATTAAGTTGGGTAACGCCAGGGTTTTCCCAGTCA
Features (pLannotate 1.2.2; 19 found; start..end, strand, type, name):
     34..52      +  promoter       T7 promoter: promoter for bacteriophage T7 RNA polymerase
     98..332     +  promoter       U6 promoter: RNA polymerase III promoter for human U6 snRNA
    361..436     +  misc_RNA       gRNA scaffold: guide RNA scaffold for the Streptococcus pyogenes CRISPR/Cas9 system
    472..491     +  misc_feature   MCS (fragment): pBluescript multiple cloning site
    622..696     +  CDS            RNASE1 (fragment): RNAS1_BOSTR - Also known as RNS1. Experimental evidence at protein level: Swiss-Prot protein existence level 1. Endonuclease that catalyzes the cleavage of RNA on the 3' side of pyrimidine nucleotides. Acts on single-stranded and double- stranded RNA (By similarity). From Boselaphus tragocamelus (Nilgai).
    754..1470    +  CDS            EGFP: EGFP is a basic (constitutively fluorescent) green fluorescent protein published in 1996, derived from Aequorea victoria. It is reported to be a rapidly-maturing weak dimer with moderate acid sensitivity.
   1477..1529    +  CDS            P2A (fragment): 2A peptide from porcine teschovirus-1 polyprotein Eukaryotic ribosomes fail to insert a peptide bond between the Gly and Pro residues, yielding separate polypeptides.
   1534..2361    +  CDS            NGFR (fragment): TNR16_HUMAN - Also known as TNFRSF16. Experimental evidence at protein level: Swiss-Prot protein existence level 1. Low affinity receptor which can bind to NGF, BDNF, NTF3, and NTF4. Forms a heterodimeric receptor with SORCS2 that binds the precursor forms of NGF, BDNF and NTF3 with high affinity, and has much lower affinity for mature NGF and BDNF (PubMed:24908487). Plays an important role in differentiation and survival of specific neuronal populations during development (By similarity). Can mediate cell survival as well as cell death of neural cells. Plays a role in the inactivation of RHOA
   2408..2428    +  misc_feature   MCS (fragment): pBluescript multiple cloning site
   2441..2459    -  promoter       T3 promoter: promoter for bacteriophage T3 RNA polymerase
   2504..2520    -  protein_bind   lac operator: The lac repressor binds to the lac operator to inhibit transcription in E. coli. This inhibition can be relieved by adding lactose or isopropyl-β-D-thiogalactopyranoside (IPTG). lac repressor encoded by lacI
   2528..2558    -  promoter       lac promoter: promoter for the E. coli lac operon
   2573..2594    -  protein_bind   CAP binding site: CAP binding activates transcription in the presence of cAMP. E. coli catabolite activator protein
   2607..2699    -  CDS            lacI (fragment): lac repressor; lacI; The lac repressor binds to the lac operator to inhibit transcription in E. coli. This inhibition can be relieved by adding lactose or isopropyl-β-D-thiogalactopyranoside (IPTG).
   2882..3470    -  rep_origin     ori: high-copy-number ColE1/pMB1/pBR322/pUC origin of replication
   3641..4501    -  CDS            AmpR: β-lactamase; bla; confers resistance to ampicillin, carbenicillin, and related antibiotics
   4502..4606    -  promoter       AmpR promoter: bla
   4633..5061    +  rep_origin     f1 ori (sequence partly withheld): f1 bacteriophage origin of replication; arrow indicates direction of (+) strand synthesis
   5092..26      -  CDS            lacZα (fragment) (across the origin): LacZα fragment of β-galactosidase; lacZ fragment
