[The description below was written by a language model from this plasmid's Addgene catalogue record and pLannotate feature annotations shown in this document.]
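Description:
pGTag NGFR EGFP cLAP -2 is a 5.2 kb donor plasmid for CRISPR/Cas9-mediated generic tagging of endogenous proteins. It is built on the pBluescript KS- bacterial cloning backbone and propagates in E. coli at high copy from a ColE1/pUC-type origin under ampicillin selection (AmpR with its bla promoter). It retains the usual pBluescript elements: an f1 origin, lacZα and lac promoter/operator remnants, and T7 and T3 promoters flanking the cloning region.

The payload, cloned between SalI and XhoI, is a roughly 1.9 kb promoterless cLAP(EGFP)-P2A-NGFR cassette. The annotation places a short fragment matching pancreatic ribonuclease upstream of EGFP. This fragment is most likely the S-peptide affinity element typical of localization-and-affinity-purification (LAP) tags, though the record does not spell out the tag's composition. EGFP is followed by a P2A ribosome-skipping peptide and a partial human NGFR (low-affinity nerve growth factor receptor) coding sequence.

No eukaryotic promoter is annotated for the cassette, so expression presumably depends on in-frame integration at the C-terminal end of a target gene. The tagged protein and the NGFR surface antigen would then be made from one transcript as separate polypeptides. NGFR is recorded as a marker for affinity purification, so correctly tagged cells can be enriched by surface staining without drug selection.

Upstream of the cassette sits a human U6 promoter driving a Streptococcus pyogenes guide RNA scaffold, so the plasmid also expresses an sgRNA. Its target is not stated in the record; in generic tagging systems such a guide commonly serves to linearise the donor. The "-2" suffix may denote a reading-frame variant, but the record does not confirm this.
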