Addgene plasmid #194513: pGTag NGFR EGFP cLAP -2
Purpose: CRISPR/Cas9-mediated generic protein tagging
Depositing lab: Frank Schnütgen. Depositing organization: Goethe-Universitaet Frankfurt am Main. Publication: Selection-free endogenous tagging of cell lines by bicistronic co-expression of the surface antigen NGFR. Seibert M, Kurrle N, Stolp V, Nurnberger H, Tzschentke S, Borner L, Wempe F, Serve H, Schnutgen F. MethodsX. 2022 Nov 18;9:101929. doi: 10.1016/j.mex.2022.101929. eCollection 2022. PubMed 36444289.
Backbone
  Vector backbone: pBluescript KS-
  Total vector size (bp): 5221
  Vector type: Bacterial Cloning Vector
  Selectable markers: NGFR for affinity purification
Growth in bacteria
  Bacterial resistance: Ampicillin, 100 μg/mL
  Growth temperature: 37°C
  Growth strain: NEB Stable
  Copy number: High Copy
Gene/Insert
  Gene/Insert name: cLAP(EGFP)-P2A-NGFR
  Insert size (bp): 1884
  Cloning method: Restriction Enzyme; 5′ cloning site SalI (not destroyed); 3′ cloning site XhoI (not destroyed)
  Sequencing primers: 5′ M13 forward; 3′ M13 reverse
Terms and licenses: Academic/Nonprofit Terms; Industry Terms: Not Available to Industry
How to cite: pGTag NGFR EGFP cLAP -2 was a gift from Frank Schnütgen (Addgene plasmid # 194513 ; http://n2t.net/addgene:194513 ; RRID:Addgene_194513)
